Addgene plasmid #35051: IFI16-FL-(1-729)
Depositing lab: Cheryl Arrowsmith. Depositing organization: University Health Network. Publication: Interferon-inducible protein 16: insight into the interaction with tumor suppressor p53. Liao JC, Lam R, Brazda V, Duan S, Ravichandran M, Ma J, Xiao T, Tempel W, Zuo X, Wang YX, Chirgadze NY, Arrowsmith CH. Structure. 2011 Mar 9;19(3):418-29. 10.1016/j.str.2010.12.015 PubMed 21397192.
Backbone
  Vector backbone: pET15b
  Backbone manufacturer: Novagen
  Backbone size w/o insert (bp): 5700
  Vector type: Bacterial Expression
Growth in bacteria
  Bacterial resistance: Ampicillin, 100 μg/mL
  Growth temperature: 37°C
  Growth strain: DH5alpha
  Growth instructions: induce culture at OD600=0.8 with 1mM IPTG, 15oC overnight
  Copy number: High Copy
Gene/Insert
  Gene/Insert name: IFI16
  Species: H. sapiens (human)
  Insert size (bp): 2187
  Entrez Gene: IFI16 (a.k.a. IFNGIP1, PYHIN2)
  Promoter: T7
  Tag / fusion protein: His (N terminal on backbone)
  Cloning method: Restriction Enzyme; 5′ cloning site NdeI (not destroyed); 3′ cloning site BamHI (not destroyed)
  Sequencing primers: 5′ T7; 3′ T7-term
Terms and licenses: Academic/Nonprofit Terms; Industry Terms: Not Available to Industry
Depositor comments: Growth conditions for protein production: BL21DE3-Codon-plus-RIL
How to cite: IFI16-FL-(1-729) was a gift from Cheryl Arrowsmith (Addgene plasmid # 35051 ; http://n2t.net/addgene:35051 ; RRID:Addgene_35051)
