[The description below was written by a language model from this plasmid's Addgene catalogue record.]
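Description:
IFI16-FL-(1-729) is a bacterial expression plasmid built on the Novagen pET15b backbone (about 5.7 kb without insert) for producing recombinant human interferon-inducible protein 16 in E. coli. It is selected with ampicillin and is listed as high copy. A standard cloning strain is used for propagation, while the depositor indicates a BL21(DE3)-type strain supplemented for rare codons as the host for protein production. No feature table accompanies the record, so individual backbone elements such as the origin of replication are not itemised here.

The insert is the human IFI16 coding sequence (also known as IFNGIP1 or PYHIN2), about 2.2 kb. As the name indicates, it covers residues 1–729, designated full length. It was cloned between the NdeI and BamHI sites, both of which remain intact. Transcription is driven by the T7 promoter, so expression depends on a host that supplies T7 RNA polymerase, as in DE3 lysogens where the polymerase is induced with IPTG. The backbone contributes an N-terminal His tag fused in frame to IFI16, which allows purification by immobilised metal affinity chromatography. T7 promoter and T7 terminator primers flank the cassette for sequence verification.

The construct is suited to making purified full-length IFI16 for biochemical, biophysical or structural work. The associated publication examines the interaction of IFI16 with the tumour suppressor p53, which is consistent with its use as a source of full-length protein in that kind of binding and structural study.
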