>Addgene plasmid #35051 | IFI16-FL-(1-729) | addgene partial sequence | sequence record 45032 | T7-term
AAGAAAAAGTCTGGTGAAGTTTCCATACTTGAATCAGGATTGAGTATGTCTTTCTTGTTTTTCCTGGTCT
TGATGACCTTGATGTGACTATGAATTACAGATCTCAACTCCCCGGTATTCCCACTTTTCGGTGCCAATTC
AAAGCAGGTGAGTTTCAGTTTATCTCCTTCCTCACAGTTGATTGTGGTCAGTCGTCCATGCACCACCACT
TCCATCTTCCCTGTATTATCTTGTATTTCATAATAAGTGAATTCACCCCTTACATTTTTCTTATGTACCT
CAAACACCCCATTCACAAAACTTCCTTTAGTTTGTGAGCAAAGCTGATTGATTTTAGGAGTTACGCTGGC
ACTTCTAATCAATCCTTTTGGGATCTCCATGTTTCGGTCAGCATTCACATCAGCCACAAGTGTGAAAGGA
TATACCTCCAGGAACCCATTGCGGCAAACATAATTTGCTATGGCAATGATCTTCTTTGGGGTGAACTTCT
CCTTTAGGTCAATATTAAAAACCTTCACTCGGAAGACTTCATTCTCAGTTGCCACTGTGGCATGAAACAT
TTTCTTCTGCTCTTTGGGCTCATATACAAATGATTCTGTTGCGTTCAGCACCATCACTTCTTTGAGGTCA
CTCTGGGCACTGTCTTCTATGGAAACTTCTTCAGGTTCAGTCTTCAGTCTTGGTTTCAACGTGGTTAAGA
AACTGCTGCTTGGTGTTGATGGAGGCATCTGAGGAGTGTGGGGATGGCTCTCAGCTGGGCCTATGCTGGT
CATGAACGGTCCTGGAAAATGACTCCCTTCCTTCAGTATCTGCATCCTCATGAAGTCATTCATTTTGGAG
ATTGTGTCTTCACTTTTCTTGG
