>Addgene plasmid #35051 | IFI16-FL-(1-729) | addgene partial sequence | sequence record 45469 | T7 5'-TAATACGACTCACTATAGGG-3'
AATATTTTGTTTACTTTAAGAAGGAGATATACCATGGGCAGCAGCCATCATCATCATCATCACAGCAGCG
GCCTGGTGCCGCGCGGCAGCCATATG
[267 nt withheld, positions 97-363]
GGACCAGCCCTATCAAGAAAGAGGAAGAAGGAAGTGGATGCTACTTCACCTGCACCCTCCACAAGCAGCA
CTGTCAAAACTGAAGGAGCAGAGGCAACTCCTGGAGCTCAGAAAAGAAAAAAATCAACCAAAGAAAAGGC
TGGACCCAAAGGGAGTAAGGTGTCCGAGGAACAGACTCAGCCTCCCTCTCCTGCAGGAGCCGGCATGTCC
ACAGCCATGGGCCGTTCCCCATCTCCCAAGACCTCATTGTCAGCTCCACCCAACACTTCTTCAACTGAGA
ACCCGAAAACAGTGGCCAAATGTCAGGTAACTCCCAGAAGAAATGTTCTCCAAAAACGCCCAGTGATAGT
GAAGGTACTGAGTACAACAAAGCCATTTGAATATGAGACCCCAGAAATGGAGAAAAAAATAATGTTTCAT
GCTACAGTGGCTACACAGACACAGTTCTTCCATGTGAAGGTTTTAAACACCAGCTTGAAGGAGAAATTCA
ATGGAAAGAAAATCATCATCATATCAGATTATTTGGA
